>Addgene plasmid #167427 | pMSR:MSMEG_5440:Dendra | depositor partial sequence | sequence record 325255 | partial
ATGAGTGCGAAACGTTCAGCCAGGGAGAAACCGCCAGCTCCGGAACCGTTGACCCCGCTCGTCGACGCGC
ACACCCACCTCGACGCGTGCGGTGCCGACAACCCGGAAGACGTGCGCGCCATCGTCGATCGCGCCGCCGC
CGTGGGCGTCGGGCGCGTCGTGACGATCGCCGACGACCTGGACGCGGCACATTGGGTGACCCGCGCGGCC
GACGCCGACGACCGCGTCTGGGCCGCGGTGGCGCTGCATCCGACGCGGGCCGACACGCTCACCGACGCCG
CGAAGGCTGATCTCGAACAGCTGGCCACCCATCCTCGTGTGGTCGCGATCGGCGAGACCGGGATGGACCT
GTACTGGCCCGGTCGCCTCGACGGATGCGCGACGCCGGCCGAGCAGCGCGACGCGTTCGCGTGGCACATC
GACCTGGCCAAGCGCAGCGGCAAACCGCTCATGATCCACAACCGCGAGGCCGACGCCGAGGTGCTCGACG
TGTTGCGGGCCGAGGGTGCGCCCGAGACTGTGATCTTCCACTGTTTCTCGTCGGGTCCGGCCATGGCGCG
AACGTGCATCGACGCGGGCTGGGTGTTGAGCCTGTCGGGCACCGTGAGCTTCAAGAACGCCCGTGACCTG
CAGGAGGCTGCCCGGCTGATCCCGCAGGGGCAGATGCTCGTCGAGACCGACGCGCCGTTCCTCACGCCGC
ACCCGTTCCGAGGGGCGCCCAACGAGCCGTACTGCCTGCCCTACACTGTGCGTGCACTGGCGACGTTGCT
GGACCGCCCTGCCGAGGAGATCGCCGCCGAGACCGCGGCCACCGCCGAACGGGTGTACAGGCTTAGCGAG
AGTTGCCGCTTC
