[The description below was written by a language model from this plasmid's Addgene catalogue record.]
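Description:
pMSR:MSMEG_5440:Dendra is a bacterial expression plasmid built on the pMSR:Dendra backbone, an integrating mycobacterial expression vector that uses the L5 attachment system. Vectors of this type insert as a single copy into the mycobacterial chromosome at the mycobacteriophage L5 attachment site instead of replicating episomally. The record also notes that the vector supports T7-driven expression in E. coli. It is propagated in E. coli as a high-copy plasmid under apramycin selection. The record does not name the origin of replication, the integrase or the resistance gene, and no feature table is provided, so the detailed layout of these backbone elements cannot be described here.

The insert is the Mycobacterium smegmatis open reading frame MSMEG_5440, derived from the M. smegmatis reference genome sequence and introduced by ligation-independent cloning between an AseI site (destroyed in cloning) and a HindIII site (retained). The record gives no function for the gene product. Expression is driven by the pmycTetO promoter, a mycobacterial promoter carrying tet operator sequences; this arrangement generally permits tetracycline-responsive control when a Tet repressor is present, although the record does not say whether a repressor is encoded on the plasmid. The coding sequence is fused at its C terminus, through a glycine-alanine linker, to Dendra2, a green-to-red photoconvertible fluorescent protein, followed by a single FLAG epitope.

The stated purpose is a C-terminal fluorescent fusion. The construct belongs to a mycobacterial systems resource collection, and the tags suit it to imaging the localisation of the MSMEG_5440 protein in live mycobacteria and to FLAG-based detection or purification.
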