Addgene plasmid #167427: pMSR:MSMEG_5440:Dendra
Purpose: C-term fluorescent fusion
Depositing lab: Keith Derbyshire & Joseph Wade. Depositing organization: Wadsworth Center, New York State Department of Health. Publication: A Mycobacterial Systems Resource for the Research Community. Judd JA, Canestrari J, Clark R, Joseph A, Lapierre P, Lasek-Nesselquist E, Mir M, Palumbo M, Smith C, Stone M, Upadhyay A, Wirth SE, Dedrick RM, Meier CG, Russell DA, Dills A, Dove E, Kester J, Wolf ID, Zhu J, Rubin ER, Fortune S, Hatfull GF, Gray TA, Wade JT, Derbyshire KM. mBio. 2021 Mar 2;12(2). pii: mBio.02401-20. doi: 10.1128/mBio.02401-20. PubMed 33653882.
Backbone
  Vector backbone: pMSR:Dendra
  Vector type: Bacterial Expression ; Integrating Mycobacterial Expression Vector attL5. T7 expression in E. coli
Growth in bacteria
  Bacterial resistance: Apramycin, 25 μg/mL
  Growth temperature: 37°C
  Growth strain: DH5alpha
  Copy number: High Copy
Gene/Insert
  Gene/Insert name: MSMEG_5440
  Species: M. smegmatis
  Promoter: pmycTetO
  Tag / fusion protein: Gly-Ala Linker/Dendra2/1x Flag Tag (C terminal on insert)
  Cloning method: Ligation Independent Cloning
  Sequencing primers: 5′ TGATAGAGTTTGTCCTCCCTATCAG; 3′ TCCATATGCACCTTGACACG
Resource information
  A portion of this plasmid was derived from a plasmid made by: CP000480.1
Terms and licenses: Academic/Nonprofit Terms; Industry Terms: Not Available to Industry
Depositor comments: 5' cloning site: AseI (destroyed), 3' cloning site: HindIII (not destroyed)
How to cite: pMSR:MSMEG_5440:Dendra was a gift from Keith Derbyshire & Joseph Wade (Addgene plasmid # 167427 ; http://n2t.net/addgene:167427 ; RRID:Addgene_167427)
